Addgene plasmid #207767: qTAG-N-Puro-moxGFP-TUBA1B
Purpose: Donor template for Puro-2A-moxGFP insertion into the N-terminus of the TUBA1B locus for tubulin visualization. To be co-transfected with sgRNA plasmid px330-PITCh-TUBA1B Addgene #207763
Depositing lab: Laurence Pelletier. Depositing organization: Sinai Health System. Publication: qTAG: an adaptable plasmid scaffold for CRISPR-based endogenous tagging. Philip R, Sharma A, Matellan L, Erpf AC, Hsu WH, Tkach JM, Wyatt HDM, Pelletier L. EMBO J. 2024 Dec 12. doi: 10.1038/s44318-024-00337-5. PubMed 39668248.
Backbone
  Vector backbone: pUC19
  Backbone manufacturer: Invitrogen
  Backbone size w/o insert (bp): 2686
  Vector type: Mammalian Expression, CRISPR ; Donor Template
  Selectable markers: Puromycin
Growth in bacteria
  Bacterial resistance: Ampicillin, 100 μg/mL
  Growth temperature: 37°C
  Growth strain: DH5alpha
  Copy number: High Copy
Gene/Insert
  Gene/Insert name: TUBA1B Homology Arms flanking a Puro-moxGFP Cassette (alt name: TUBA1B)
  Species: H. sapiens (human)
  Insert size (bp): 2697
  Entrez Gene: TUBA1B (a.k.a. K-ALPHA-1)
  Cloning method: Unknown
  Sequencing primers: 5′ CTGCAAGGCGATTAAGTTGGGTAAC; 3′ GGCTCGTATGTTGTGTGGAATTGT
Terms and licenses: Academic/Nonprofit Terms; Industry Terms: Not Available to Industry
Depositor comments: To be co-transfected with sgRNA plasmid px330-PITCh-TUBA1B https://www.addgene.org/207763 . Please visit https://www.biorxiv.org/content/10.1101/2023.11.01.565029v3 for bioRxiv preprint.
How to cite: qTAG-N-Puro-moxGFP-TUBA1B was a gift from Laurence Pelletier (Addgene plasmid # 207767 ; http://n2t.net/addgene:207767 ; RRID:Addgene_207767)
