[The description below was written by a language model from this plasmid's Addgene catalogue record and pLannotate feature annotations shown in this document.]
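Description:
qTAG-N-Puro-moxGFP-TUBA1B is a CRISPR homology donor template built on the pUC19 cloning backbone, intended for endogenous N-terminal tagging of human TUBA1B (alpha-tubulin 1B) in mammalian cells. It is propagated in E. coli as a high-copy plasmid through the ColE1/pUC origin and selected with ampicillin via the β-lactamase gene and its native promoter. Remnants of the pUC19 lac region (lacZα fragment, lac promoter and operator, CAP site) flank the insert, consistent with cloning into the multiple cloning site.

The roughly 2.7 kb insert consists of TUBA1B homology arms surrounding a Puro-2A-moxGFP cassette. The annotated features show a puromycin N-acetyltransferase coding sequence bracketed by lox71 and lox66 sites, followed by moxGFP, a monomeric, rapidly maturing green fluorescent protein. Downstream of it lie two tubulin-like coding fragments; the annotation tool matched these to spruce and hamster homologues, but they most plausibly represent human TUBA1B exon sequence within the right homology arm. No mammalian promoter is annotated in the cassette, which suggests that puromycin resistance and the moxGFP-tubulin fusion are expressed from the endogenous TUBA1B promoter only after correct in-frame integration, with the 2A peptide separating the resistance protein from the tagged tubulin. The mutant lox sites would allow Cre-mediated excision of the selection marker afterwards, leaving a poorly recombinogenic residual site.

The plasmid is meant to be co-transfected with a companion px330-PITCh-TUBA1B plasmid carrying the sgRNA, after which puromycin selection enriches edited cells. The result is fluorescent labelling of microtubules from the native locus for tubulin visualization.
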