Features (pLannotate 1.2.2; 16 found; start..end, strand, type, name):
    137..236     +  misc_feature   bom (fragment): basis of mobility region from pBR322
    242..399     -  CDS            lacZα (fragment): LacZα fragment of β-galactosidase; lacZ fragment
    981..1014    +  protein_bind   lox71: Left element (LE) mutant of loxP (Araki et al., 2010). Cre-mediated recombination occurs in the 8-bp core sequence (GCATACAT). Cre recombinase
   1023..1619    +  CDS            PuroR (fragment): puromycin N-acetyltransferase; pac from Streptomyces; confers resistance to puromycin
   1692..1725    +  protein_bind   lox66: Right element (RE) mutant of loxP (Araki et al., 2010). Cre-mediated recombination occurs in the 8-bp core sequence (GCATACAT). Cre recombinase
   1800..2516    +  CDS            moxGFP: moxGFP is a basic (constitutively fluorescent) green fluorescent protein published in 2015, derived from Aequorea victoria. It is reported to be a rapidly-maturing monomer.
   2601..2774    +  CDS            TUBA (fragment): TBA_PICAB - Experimental evidence at transcript level: Swiss-Prot protein existence level 2. Tubulin is the major constituent of microtubules. It binds two moles of GTP, one at an exchangeable site on the beta chain and one at a non-exchangeable site on the alpha chain. From Picea abies (Norway spruce) (Picea excelsa).
   2878..3018    +  CDS            TBA3_MESAU (fragment): Experimental evidence at protein level: Swiss-Prot protein existence level 1. Tubulin is the major constituent of microtubules. It binds two moles of GTP, one at an exchangeable site on the beta chain and one at a non-exchangeable site on the alpha chain (By similarity). From Mesocricetus auratus (Golden hamster).
   3141..3157    -  protein_bind   lac operator: The lac repressor binds to the lac operator to inhibit transcription in E. coli. This inhibition can be relieved by adding lactose or isopropyl-β-D-thiogalactopyranoside (IPTG). lac repressor encoded by lacI
   3165..3195    -  promoter       lac promoter: promoter for the E. coli lac operon
   3210..3231    -  protein_bind   CAP binding site: CAP binding activates transcription in the presence of cAMP. E. coli catabolite activator protein
   3244..3336    -  CDS            lacI (fragment): lac repressor; lacI; The lac repressor binds to the lac operator to inhibit transcription in E. coli. This inhibition can be relieved by adding lactose or isopropyl-β-D-thiogalactopyranoside (IPTG).
   3519..4107    -  rep_origin     ori: high-copy-number ColE1/pMB1/pBR322/pUC origin of replication
   4278..5138    -  CDS            AmpR: β-lactamase; bla; confers resistance to ampicillin, carbenicillin, and related antibiotics
   5139..5243    -  promoter       AmpR promoter: bla
   5338..35      +  CDS            rop (fragment) (across the origin): Rop protein, which maintains plasmids at low copy number; rop
>Addgene plasmid #207767 | qTAG-N-Puro-moxGFP-TUBA1B | addgene full sequence | sequence record 413793 | Addgene NGS Result
TCGCGCGTTTCGGTGATGACGGTGAAAACCTCTGACACATGCAGCTCCCGGAGACGGTCACAGCTTGTCT
GTAAGCGGATGCCGGGAGCAGACAAGCCCGTCAGGGCGCGTCAGCGGGTGTTGGCGGGTGTCGGGGCTGG
CTTAACTATGCGGCATCAGAGCAGATTGTACTGAGAGTGCACCATATGCGGTGTGAAATACCGCACAGAT
GCGTAAGGAGAAAATACCGCATCAGGCGCCATTCGCCATTCAGGCTGCGCAACTGTTGGGAAGGGCGATC
GGTGCGGGCCTCTTCGCTATTACGCCAGCTGGCGAAAGGGGGATGTGCTGCAAGGCGATTAAGTTGGGTA
ACGCCAGGGTTTTCCCAGTCACGACGTTGTAAAACGACGGCCAGTGAATTCCTGCCCGGAAATGTGACCA
CCTAGTCTAAAGTGGGCTTCTGGGGCCTGAGCGCTGGATGGATGCCCACCTTCCTGTCTTGGTCCTCCAA
AGGAGGAAGCTGTGACTGAGCTGTCTTGGTCTGGAAGGAGGCCTTCCCGGTTTAGGATGGGAAGGTAACA
TTCATTAAAAGCAACGTAGACTATAGTGTAGCTGTTCTCAAAAGTAGTACATCTTAGAAAAGGATCTTTA
GAAAAGATCGCTTTAGAAAAGGAAATTCGTTTTCAGATTACGTGAGTAGCCTAGGTAACACAGCCAGACC
TCATCTCCACAAAAAAAATGAAAAAATTAGCCAGCTTGGTGGTCTGTGCCTGTGGTCCCAGCTGCTCCAG
AGGCTGAGGTGGGGGGATGACTGGAGCCTAGGCTGCAGTGAGCCTAGATGGCATCACTGCACTCAAGACT
GGGCGACAGACCTTATCTCTAAAAAAATAAAGATTGCATGAGTATTTTGTTCCACTTGACAGTCATCAAT
AGATTGGTTTAAATTGTGATATCTTTTTTACTTCCCGCAGAGAGAATGTGGCAAGAGCAAGACCGGTAGC
TACCGTTCGTATAGCATACATTATACGAAGTTATCTGCTAGCATGACCGAGTACAAGCCCACGGTGCGCC
TCGCCACCCGCGACGACGTCCCCAGGGCCGTACGCACCCTCGCCGCCGCGTTCGCCGACTACCCCGCCAC
GCGCCACACCGTCGATCCGGACCGCCACATCGAGCGGGTCACCGAGCTGCAAGAACTCTTCCTCACGCGC
GTCGGGCTCGACATCGGCAAGGTGTGGGTCGCGGACGACGGCGCCGCGGTGGCGGTCTGGACCACGCCGG
AGAGCGTCGAAGCGGGGGCGGTGTTCGCCGAGATCGGCCCGCGCATGGCCGAGTTGAGCGGTTCCCGGCT
GGCCGCGCAGCAACAGATGGAAGGCCTCCTGGCGCCGCACCGGCCCAAGGAGCCCGCGTGGTTCCTGGCC
ACCGTCGGCGTCTCGCCCGACCACCAGGGCAAGGGTCTGGGCAGCGCCGTCGTGCTCCCCGGAGTGGAGG
CGGCCGAGCGCGCCGGGGTGCCCGCCTTCCTGGAGACCTCCGCGCCCCGCAACCTCCCCTTCTACGAGCG
GCTCGGCTTCACCGTCACCGCCGACGTCGAGGTGCCCGAAGGACCGCGCACCTGGTGCATGACCCGCAAG
CCCGGTGCCGGATCCGGAGCTACTAACTTCAGCCTGCTGAAGCAGGCCGGAGACGTGGAGGAGAACCCTG
GACCTTCTAGAATAACTTCGTATAGCATACATTATACGAACGGTAGCACGCGTTACCCCTACGACGTGCC
CGACTACGCCGGCTATCCGTATGATGTCCCGGACTATGCAGGAAGCGGAATGGTGAGCAAGGGCGAGGAG
CTGTTCACCGGGGTGGTGCCCATCCTGGTCGAGCTGGACGGCGACGTGAACGGCCACAAGTTCTCCGTGC
GGGGCGAGGGCGAGGGCGATGCCACCAACGGCAAGCTGACCCTGAAGTTCATCAGCACCACCGGCAAGCT
GCCCGTGCCCTGGCCCACCCTCGTGACCACCCTGACCTACGGCGTGCAGAGCTTCTCCCGCTACCCCGAC
CACATGAAGCGCCACGACTTCTTCAAGAGCGCCATGCCCGAAGGCTACGTCCAGGAGCGCACCATCTCCT
TCAAGGACGACGGCACCTACAAGACCCGCGCCGAGGTGAAGTTCGAGGGCGACACCCTGGTGAACCGCAT
CGAGCTGAAGGGCATCGACTTCAAGGAGGACGGCAACATCCTGGGGCACAAGCTGGAGTACAACTTCAAC
TCCCACAACGTCTATATCACCGCCGACAAGCAGAAGAACGGCATCAAGGCCAACTTCAAGATCCGCCATA
ACGTGGAGGACGGCTCCGTGCAGCTCGCCGACCACTACCAGCAGAACACCCCCATCGGCGACGGCCCCGT
GCTGCTGCCCGACAACCACTACCTGTCCACCCAGTCCAAGCTGTCCAAAGACCCCAACGAGAAGCGCGAT
CACATGGTCCTGCTGGAGTTCGTGACCGCCGCCGGGATCACTCACGGCATGGACGAGCTGTACAAGCTCG
AGGGAGGAAGCGGAGGATCTGGCGGTACCGAGTGCATCTCCATCCACGTTGGCCAGGCTGGTGTCCAGAT
TGGCAATGCCTGCTGGGAGCTCTACTGCCTGGAACACGGCATCCAGCCCGATGGCCAGATGCCAAGTGAC
AAGACCATTGGGGGAGGAGATGACTCCTTCAACACCTTCTTCAGTGAGACGGGCGCTGGCAAGCACGTGC
CCCGGGCTGTGTTTGTAGACTTGGAACCCACAGTCATTGGTGAGTTGACCTCAGTAACCTGAGATCCCAG
GATGCTGGGACAGGAGGTCTGTCCAGGGGCTTCTCTTGTCACTCACTCACTCCCTCCGTCCTTCTCTCCC
TCCTCCAGATGAAGTTCGCACTGGCACCTACCGCCAGCTCTTCCACCCTGAGCAGCTCATCACAGGCAAG
GAAGATGCTGCCAATAACTATGCCCGAGGGCACTACACCATTGGCAAGGAGATCATTGACCTTGTGTTGG
ACCGAATTCGCAAGCTGGTAAGCACCACATATAAATATGCATTTAATGTGGTGTGATAGTTCCAGTGCAA
GTTGGGTGGAGTGACTGAAAGCTTGGCGTAATCATGGTCATAGCTGTTTCCTGTGTGAAATTGTTATCCG
CTCACAATTCCACACAACATACGAGCCGGAAGCATAAAGTGTAAAGCCTGGGGTGCCTAATGAGTGAGCT
AACTCACATTAATTGCGTTGCGCTCACTGCCCGCTTTCCAGTCGGGAAACCTGTCGTGCCAGCTGCATTA
ATGAATCGGCCAACGCGCGGGGAGAGGCGGTTTGCGTATTGGGCGCTCTTCCGCTTCCTCGCTCACTGAC
TCGCTGCGCTCGGTCGTTCGGCTGCGGCGAGCGGTATCAGCTCACTCAAAGGCGGTAATACGGTTATCCA
CAGAATCAGGGGATAACGCAGGAAAGAACATGTGAGCAAAAGGCCAGCAAAAGGCCAGGAACCGTAAAAA
GGCCGCGTTGCTGGCGTTTTTCCATAGGCTCCGCCCCCCTGACGAGCATCACAAAAATCGACGCTCAAGT
CAGAGGTGGCGAAACCCGACAGGACTATAAAGATACCAGGCGTTTCCCCCTGGAAGCTCCCTCGTGCGCT
CTCCTGTTCCGACCCTGCCGCTTACCGGATACCTGTCCGCCTTTCTCCCTTCGGGAAGCGTGGCGCTTTC
TCATAGCTCACGCTGTAGGTATCTCAGTTCGGTGTAGGTCGTTCGCTCCAAGCTGGGCTGTGTGCACGAA
CCCCCCGTTCAGCCCGACCGCTGCGCCTTATCCGGTAACTATCGTCTTGAGTCCAACCCGGTAAGACACG
ACTTATCGCCACTGGCAGCAGCCACTGGTAACAGGATTAGCAGAGCGAGGTATGTAGGCGGTGCTACAGA
GTTCTTGAAGTGGTGGCCTAACTACGGCTACACTAGAAGAACAGTATTTGGTATCTGCGCTCTGCTGAAG
CCAGTTACCTTCGGAAAAAGAGTTGGTAGCTCTTGATCCGGCAAACAAACCACCGCTGGTAGCGGTGGTT
TTTTTGTTTGCAAGCAGCAGATTACGCGCAGAAAAAAAGGATCTCAAGAAGATCCTTTGATCTTTTCTAC
GGGGTCTGACGCTCAGTGGAACGAAAACTCACGTTAAGGGATTTTGGTCATGAGATTATCAAAAAGGATC
TTCACCTAGATCCTTTTAAATTAAAAATGAAGTTTTAAATCAATCTAAAGTATATATGAGTAAACTTGGT
CTGACAGTTACCAATGCTTAATCAGTGAGGCACCTATCTCAGCGATCTGTCTATTTCGTTCATCCATAGT
TGCCTGACTCCCCGTCGTGTAGATAACTACGATACGGGAGGGCTTACCATCTGGCCCCAGTGCTGCAATG
ATACCGCGAGACCCACGCTCACCGGCTCCAGATTTATCAGCAATAAACCAGCCAGCCGGAAGGGCCGAGC
GCAGAAGTGGTCCTGCAACTTTATCCGCCTCCATCCAGTCTATTAATTGTTGCCGGGAAGCTAGAGTAAG
TAGTTCGCCAGTTAATAGTTTGCGCAACGTTGTTGCCATTGCTACAGGCATCGTGGTGTCACGCTCGTCG
TTTGGTATGGCTTCATTCAGCTCCGGTTCCCAACGATCAAGGCGAGTTACATGATCCCCCATGTTGTGCA
AAAAAGCGGTTAGCTCCTTCGGTCCTCCGATCGTTGTCAGAAGTAAGTTGGCCGCAGTGTTATCACTCAT
GGTTATGGCAGCACTGCATAATTCTCTTACTGTCATGCCATCCGTAAGATGCTTTTCTGTGACTGGTGAG
TACTCAACCAAGTCATTCTGAGAATAGTGTATGCGGCGACCGAGTTGCTCTTGCCCGGCGTCAATACGGG
ATAATACCGCGCCACATAGCAGAACTTTAAAAGTGCTCATCATTGGAAAACGTTCTTCGGGGCGAAAACT
CTCAAGGATCTTACCGCTGTTGAGATCCAGTTCGATGTAACCCACTCGTGCACCCAACTGATCTTCAGCA
TCTTTTACTTTCACCAGCGTTTCTGGGTGAGCAAAAACAGGAAGGCAAAATGCCGCAAAAAAGGGAATAA
GGGCGACACGGAAATGTTGAATACTCATACTCTTCCTTTTTCAATATTATTGAAGCATTTATCAGGGTTA
TTGTCTCATGAGCGGATACATATTTGAATGTATTTAGAAAAATAAACAAATAGGGGTTCCGCGCACATTT
CCCCGAAAAGTGCCACCTGACGTCTAAGAAACCATTATTATCATGACATTAACCTATAAAAATAGGCGTA
TCACGAGGCCCTTTCGTC
